Addgene plasmid #86110: pDnaK-Wasabi
Purpose: mWasabi reporter gene driven by DnaK promoter
Depositing lab: Mikhail Shapiro. Depositing organization: California Institute of Technology. Publication: Tunable thermal bioswitches for in vivo control of microbial therapeutics. Piraner DI, Abedi MH, Moser BA, Lee-Gosselin A, Shapiro MG. Nat Chem Biol. 2017 Jan;13(1):75-80. doi: 10.1038/nchembio.2233. Epub 2016 Nov 14. PubMed 27842069.
Backbone
  Vector backbone: pETDuet-1
  Backbone manufacturer: Novagen
  Modifications to backbone: T7 Promoter #1 replaced with pDnaK promoter T7 Promoter #2 deleted
  Vector type: Bacterial Expression
Growth in bacteria
  Bacterial resistance: Ampicillin, 100 μg/mL
  Growth temperature: 37°C
  Growth strain: DH5alpha
  Copy number: High Copy
Gene/Insert
  Gene/Insert name: mWasabi
  Insert size (bp): 756
  GenBank ID: EU024648.1
  Promoter: pDnaK
  Tag / fusion protein: 6xHis (N terminal on insert)
  Cloning method: Restriction Enzyme; 5′ cloning site BamHI (not destroyed); 3′ cloning site HindIII (destroyed during cloning)
  Sequencing primers: 5′ ATGCGTCCGGCGTAGA; 3′ CTAGTTATTGCTCAGCGGTG
Terms and licenses: Academic/Nonprofit Terms; Industry Terms: Not Available to Industry
How to cite: pDnaK-Wasabi was a gift from Mikhail Shapiro (Addgene plasmid # 86110 ; http://n2t.net/addgene:86110 ; RRID:Addgene_86110)
