[The description below was written by a language model from this plasmid's Addgene catalogue record and pLannotate feature annotations shown in this document.]
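Description:
pDnaK-Wasabi is a bacterial expression reporter plasmid built on the Novagen pETDuet-1 backbone. The first T7 promoter has been replaced by the DnaK promoter and the second T7 promoter deleted. It is propagated in E. coli under ampicillin selection, with β-lactamase expressed from its own bla promoter. Replication depends on a ColE1/pBR322-type origin accompanied by the bom mobility region and the rop gene. The catalogue lists the plasmid as high copy, although rop normally moderates copy number. An f1 phage origin is also present. The lacI gene with its promoter remains from the parent vector, but with the T7/lac control elements recorded as removed it probably has no regulatory role over the reporter. Short tetracycline-resistance fragments and a predicted E. coli open reading frame appear to be non-functional pBR322-derived backbone remnants.

The payload is mWasabi, a constitutively fluorescent green protein derived from Clavularia, cloned by restriction digestion with an N-terminal 6xHis tag according to the catalogue. The sequence was 5,972 nt, and its automated annotation did not mark the His tag or the DnaK promoter. The promoter presumably lies in the unannotated stretch just upstream of the mWasabi coding sequence in the circular map. Downstream of mWasabi are leftover pETDuet elements: an S-tag fragment, a short T7 gene 10-derived fragment and the T7 terminator. The dnaK promoter is a classic E. coli heat-shock promoter, so green fluorescence should report its activity. The associated work concerns tunable thermal bioswitches for controlling microbial therapeutics, which suggests the construct was used to characterise this temperature-responsive promoter, though the record does not state its exact role.
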