Features (pLannotate 1.2.2; 16 found; start..end, strand, type, name):
      1..708     +  CDS            mWasabi: mWasabi is a basic (constitutively fluorescent) green fluorescent protein published in 2008, derived from Clavularia sp.. It has high acid sensitivity.
    717..758     +  CDS            S-Tag (fragment): affinity and epitope tag derived from pancreatic ribonuclease A
    788..805     +  CDS            SET1 (fragment): solubility-enhancement tag derived from T7 phage gene 10B
    813..860     +  terminator     T7 terminator: transcription terminator for bacteriophage T7 RNA polymerase
    897..1352    +  rep_origin     f1 ori (sequence partly withheld): f1 bacteriophage origin of replication; arrow indicates direction of (+) strand synthesis
   1467..2327    -  CDS            AmpR: β-lactamase; bla; confers resistance to ampicillin, carbenicillin, and related antibiotics
   2328..2420    -  promoter       AmpR promoter: bla
   2501..3089    +  rep_origin     ori: high-copy-number ColE1/pMB1/pBR322/pUC origin of replication
   3275..3414    -  misc_feature   bom: basis of mobility region from pBR322
   3516..3707    -  CDS            rop: Rop protein, which maintains plasmids at low copy number; rop
   3724..4104    +  CDS            YPB1_ECOLX: Protein predicted: Swiss-Prot protein existence level 4. From Escherichia coli.
   4166..4230    -  CDS            TcR (fragment): tetracycline efflux protein; tet; confers resistance to tetracycline
   4245..4266    -  protein_bind   CAP binding site: CAP binding activates transcription in the presence of cAMP. E. coli catabolite activator protein
   4279..5361    -  CDS            lacI: lac repressor; lacI; The lac repressor binds to the lac operator to inhibit transcription in E. coli. This inhibition can be relieved by adding lactose or isopropyl-β-D-thiogalactopyranoside (IPTG).
   5362..5439    -  promoter       lacI promoter: lacI
   5447..5726    -  CDS            TcR (fragment): tetracycline efflux protein; tet; confers resistance to tetracycline
>Addgene plasmid #86110 | pDnaK-Wasabi | addgene full sequence | sequence record 173110 | Addgene NGS Result
ATGGTGAGCAAGGGCGAGGAGACCACAATGGGCGTAATCAAGCCCGACATGAAGATCAAGCTGAAGATGG
AGGGCAACGTGAATGGCCACGCCTTCGTGATCGAGGGCGAGGGCGAGGGCAAGCCCTACGACGGCACCAA
CACCATCAACCTGGAGGTGAAGGAGGGAGCCCCCCTGCCCTTCTCCTACGACATTCTGACCACCGCGTTC
AGTTACGGCAACAGGGCCTTCACCAAGTACCCCGACGACATCCCCAACTACTTCAAGCAGTCCTTCCCCG
AGGGCTACTCTTGGGAGCGCACCATGACCTTCGAGGACAAGGGCATCGTGAAGGTGAAGTCCGACATCTC
CATGGAGGAGGACTCCTTCATCTACGAGATACACCTCAAGGGCGAGAACTTCCCCCCCAACGGCCCCGTG
ATGCAGAAGGAGACCACCGGCTGGGACGCCTCCACCGAGAGGATGTACGTGCGCGACGGCGTGCTGAAGG
GCGACGTCAAGATGAAGCTGCTGCTGGAGGGCGGCGGCCACCACCGCGTTGACTTCAAGACCATCTACAG
GGCCAAGAAGGCGGTGAAGCTGCCCGACTATCACTTTGTGGACCACCGCATCGAGATCCTGAACCACGAC
AAGGACTACAACAAGGTGACCGTTTACGAGATCGCCGTGGCCCGCAACTCCACCGACGGCATGGACGAGC
TGTACAAGGGCTGAGTAAAGAAACCGCTGCTGCGAAATTTGAACGCCAGCACATGGACTCGTCTACTAGC
GCAGCTTAATTAACCTAGGCTGCTGCCACCGCTGAGCAATAACTAGCATAACCCCTTGGGGCCTCTAAAC
GGGTCTTGAGGGGTTTTTTGCTGAAAGGAGGAACTATATCCGGATTGGCGAATGGG
[124 nt withheld, positions 897-1020]
C
[91 nt withheld, positions 1022-1112]
A
[49 nt withheld, positions 1114-1162]
CCTTTGACGTTGGAGTCCACGTTCTTT
[37 nt withheld, positions 1190-1226]
ACCCTATCTCGGTCTATTCTTTTGATTTATAAGGGATTTTGCCGATTTCGGCCTATTGGTTAAAAAATGA
GCTGATTTAACAAAAATTTAACGCGAATTTTAACAAAATATTAACGTTTACAATTTCTGGCGGCACGATG
GCATGAGATTATCAAAAAGGATCTTCACCTAGATCCTTTTAAATTAAAAATGAAGTTTTAAATCAATCTA
AAGTATATATGAGTAAACTTGGTCTGACAGTTACCAATGCTTAATCAGTGAGGCACCTATCTCAGCGATC
TGTCTATTTCGTTCATCCATAGTTGCCTGACTCCCCGTCGTGTAGATAACTACGATACGGGAGGGCTTAC
CATCTGGCCCCAGTGCTGCAATGATACCGCGAGACCCACGCTCACCGGCTCCAGATTTATCAGCAATAAA
CCAGCCAGCCGGAAGGGCCGAGCGCAGAAGTGGTCCTGCAACTTTATCCGCCTCCATCCAGTCTATTAAT
TGTTGCCGGGAAGCTAGAGTAAGTAGTTCGCCAGTTAATAGTTTGCGCAACGTTGTTGCCATTGCTACAG
GCATCGTGGTGTCACGCTCGTCGTTTGGTATGGCTTCATTCAGCTCCGGTTCCCAACGATCAAGGCGAGT
TACATGATCCCCCATGTTGTGCAAAAAAGCGGTTAGCTCCTTCGGTCCTCCGATCGTTGTCAGAAGTAAG
TTGGCCGCAGTGTTATCACTCATGGTTATGGCAGCACTGCATAATTCTCTTACTGTCATGCCATCCGTAA
GATGCTTTTCTGTGACTGGTGAGTACTCAACCAAGTCATTCTGAGAATAGTGTATGCGGCGACCGAGTTG
CTCTTGCCCGGCGTCAATACGGGATAATACCGCGCCACATAGCAGAACTTTAAAAGTGCTCATCATTGGA
AAACGTTCTTCGGGGCGAAAACTCTCAAGGATCTTACCGCTGTTGAGATCCAGTTCGATGTAACCCACTC
GTGCACCCAACTGATCTTCAGCATCTTTTACTTTCACCAGCGTTTCTGGGTGAGCAAAAACAGGAAGGCA
AAATGCCGCAAAAAAGGGAATAAGGGCGACACGGAAATGTTGAATACTCATACTCTTCCTTTTTCAATCA
TGATTGAAGCATTTATCAGGGTTATTGTCTCATGAGCGGATACATATTTGAATGTATTTAGAAAAATAAA
CAAATAGGTCATGACCAAAATCCCTTAACGTGAGTTTTCGTTCCACTGAGCGTCAGACCCCGTAGAAAAG
ATCAAAGGATCTTCTTGAGATCCTTTTTTTCTGCGCGTAATCTGCTGCTTGCAAACAAAAAAACCACCGC
TACCAGCGGTGGTTTGTTTGCCGGATCAAGAGCTACCAACTCTTTTTCCGAAGGTAACTGGCTTCAGCAG
AGCGCAGATACCAAATACTGTCCTTCTAGTGTAGCCGTAGTTAGGCCACCACTTCAAGAACTCTGTAGCA
CCGCCTACATACCTCGCTCTGCTAATCCTGTTACCAGTGGCTGCTGCCAGTGGCGATAAGTCGTGTCTTA
CCGGGTTGGACTCAAGACGATAGTTACCGGATAAGGCGCAGCGGTCGGGCTGAACGGGGGGTTCGTGCAC
ACAGCCCAGCTTGGAGCGAACGACCTACACCGAACTGAGATACCTACAGCGTGAGCTATGAGAAAGCGCC
ACGCTTCCCGAAGGGAGAAAGGCGGACAGGTATCCGGTAAGCGGCAGGGTCGGAACAGGAGAGCGCACGA
GGGAGCTTCCAGGGGGAAACGCCTGGTATCTTTATAGTCCTGTCGGGTTTCGCCACCTCTGACTTGAGCG
TCGATTTTTGTGATGCTCGTCAGGGGGGCGGAGCCTATGGAAAAACGCCAGCAACGCGGCCTTTTTACGG
TTCCTGGCCTTTTGCTGGCCTTTTGCTCACATGTTCTTTCCTGCGTTATCCCCTGATTCTGTGGATAACC
GTATTACCGCCTTTGAGTGAGCTGATACCGCTCGCCGCAGCCGAACGACCGAGCGCAGCGAGTCAGTGAG
CGAGGAAGCGGAAGAGCGCCTGATGCGGTATTTTCTCCTTACGCATCTGTGCGGTATTTCACACCGCAAT
GGTGCACTCTCAGTACAATCTGCTCTGATGCCGCATAGTTAAGCCAGTATACACTCCGCTATCGCTACGT
GACTGGGTCATGGCTGCGCCCCGACACCCGCCAACACCCGCTGACGCGCCCTGACGGGCTTGTCTGCTCC
CGGCATCCGCTTACAGACAAGCTGTGACCGTCTCCGGGAGCTGCATGTGTCAGAGGTTTTCACCGTCATC
ACCGAAACGCGCGAGGCAGCTGCGGTAAAGCTCATCAGCGTGGTCGTGAAGCGATTCACAGATGTCTGCC
TGTTCATCCGCGTCCAGCTCGTTGAGTTTCTCCAGAAGCGTTAATGTCTGGCTTCTGATAAAGCGGGCCA
TGTTAAGGGCGGTTTTTTCCTGTTTGGTCACTGATGCCTCCGTGTAAGGGGGATTTCTGTTCATGGGGGT
AATGATACCGATGAAACGAGAGAGGATGCTCACGATACGGGTTACTGATGATGAACATGCCCGGTTACTG
GAACGTTGTGAGGGTAAACAACTGGCGGTATGGATGCGGCGGGACCAGAGAAAAATCACTCAGGGTCAAT
GCCAGCGCTTCGTTAATACAGATGTAGGTGTTCCACAGGGTAGCCAGCAGCATCCTGCGATGCAGATCCG
GAACATAATGGTGCAGGGCGCTGACTTCCGCGTTTCCAGACTTTACGAAACACGGAAACCGAAGACCATT
CATGTTGTTGCTCAGGTCGCAGACGTTTTGCAGCAGCAGTCGCTTCACGTTCGCTCGCGTATCGGTGATT
CATTCTGCTAACCAGTAAGGCAACCCCGCCAGCCTAGCCGGGTCCTCAACGACAGGAGCACGATCATGCT
AGTCATGCCCCGCGCCCACCGGAAGGAGCTGACTGGGTTGAAGGCTCTCAAGGGCATCGGTCGAGATCCC
GGTGCCTAATGAGTGAGCTAACTTACATTAATTGCGTTGCGCTCACTGCCCGCTTTCCAGTCGGGAAACC
TGTCGTGCCAGCTGCATTAATGAATCGGCCAACGCGCGGGGAGAGGCGGTTTGCGTATTGGGCGCCAGGG
TGGTTTTTCTTTTCACCAGTGAGACGGGCAACAGCTGATTGCCCTTCACCGCCTGGCCCTGAGAGAGTTG
CAGCAAGCGGTCCACGCTGGTTTGCCCCAGCAGGCGAAAATCCTGTTTGATGGTGGTTAACGGCGGGATA
TAACATGAGCTGTCTTCGGTATCGTCGTATCCCACTACCGAGATGTCCGCACCAACGCGCAGCCCGGACT
CGGTAATGGCGCGCATTGCGCCCAGCGCCATCTGATCGTTGGCAACCAGCATCGCAGTGGGAACGATGCC
CTCATTCAGCATTTGCATGGTTTGTTGAAAACCGGACATGGCACTCCAGTCGCCTTCCCGTTCCGCTATC
GGCTGAATTTGATTGCGAGTGAGATATTTATGCCAACCAGCCAGACGCAGACGCGCCGAGACAGAACTTA
ATGGGCCCGCTAACAGCGCGATTTGCTGGTGACCCAATGCGACCAGATGCTCCACGCCCAGTCGCGTACC
GTCTTCATGGGAGAAAATAATACTGTTGATGGGTGTCTGGTCAGAGACATCAAGAAATAACGCCGGAACA
TTAGTGCAGGCAGCTTCCACAGCAATGGCATCCTGGTCATCCAGCGGATAGTTAATGATCAGCCCACTGA
CGCGTTGCGCGAGAAGATTGTGCACCGCCGCTTTACAGGCTTCGACGCCGCTTCGTTCTACCATCGACAC
CACCACGCTGGCACCCAGTTGATCGGCGCGAGATTTAATCGCCGCGACAATTTGCGACGGCGCGTGCAGG
GCCAGACTGGAGGTGGCAACGCCAATCAGCAACGACTGTTTGCCCGCCAGTTGTTGTGCCACGCGGTTGG
GAATGTAATTCAGCTCCGCCATCGCCGCTTCCACTTTTTCCCGCGTTTTCGCAGAAACGTGGCTGGCCTG
GTTCACCACGCGGGAAACGGTCTGATAAGAGACACCGGCATACTCTGCGACATCGTATAACGTTACTGGT
TTCACATTCACCACCCTGAATTGACTCTCTTCCGGGCGCTATCATGCCATACCGCGAAAGGTTTTGCGCC
ATTCGATGGTGTCCGGGATCTCGACGCTCTCCCTTATGCGACTCCTGCATTAGGAAGCAGCCCAGTAGTA
GGTTGAGGCCGTTGAGCACCGCCGCCGCAAGGAATGGTGCATGCAAGGAGATGGCGCCCAACAGTCCCCC
GGCCACGGGGCCTGCCACCATACCCACGCCGAAACAAGCGCTCATGAGCCCGAAGTGGCGAGCCCGATCT
TCCCCATCGGTGATGTCGGCGATATAGGCGCCAGCAACCGCACCTGTGGCGCCGGTGATGCCGGCCACGA
TGCGTCCGGCGTAGAGGATCGAGATCGATCTCGATCCCGCGAAATAAAAGCACAAAAAATTTTTGCATCT
CCCCCTTGATGACGTGGTTTACGACCCCATTTAGTAGTCAACCGCAGTGAGTGAGTCTGCAAAAAAATGA
AATTGGGCAGTTGAAACCAGACGTTTCGCCCCTATTACAGACTCACAACCACATGATGACCGAATATATA
GTGGAGACGTTTAGATGGGCAGCAGCCATCACCATCATCACCACAGCCAGGATCCA
